# Supplementary material for: Pooled‐matrix protein interaction screens using Barcode Fusion Genetics
Source: Mol Syst Biol. 2016 Apr 23;12(4):863. doi: 10.15252/msb.20156660 (PMC4848762; doi:10.15252/msb.20156660)
Supplement: Supplementary file 8 — Data EV1 [file MSB-12-863-s008.zip › Yachie_Petsalaki_Data_EV1_pDESTbait.gb]

LOCUS       pDEST_DB_Song_v3       10317 bp ds-DNA     circular     16-OCT-2012
COMMENT     
COMMENT     ApEinfo:methylated:1
FEATURES             Location/Qualifiers
     misc_feature    113..1564
                     /note="ADH1 promoter"
                     /label=ADH1 promoter
                     /ApEinfo_fwdcolor=pink
                     /ApEinfo_revcolor=pink
                     /ApEinfo_graphicformat=arrow_data {{0 1 2 0 0 -1} {} 0}
                     width 5 offset 0
     misc_feature    1592..2032
                     /note="GAL4-DB"
                     /label=GAL4-DB
                     /ApEinfo_fwdcolor=pink
                     /ApEinfo_revcolor=pink
                     /ApEinfo_graphicformat=arrow_data {{0 1 2 0 0 -1} {} 0}
                     width 5 offset 0
     misc_feature    3984..4450
                     /note="ADH1 TT"
                     /label=ADH1 TT
                     /ApEinfo_fwdcolor=pink
                     /ApEinfo_revcolor=pink
                     /ApEinfo_graphicformat=arrow_data {{0 1 2 0 0 -1} {} 0}
                     width 5 offset 0
     misc_feature    4459..4486
                     /note="T7"
                     /label=T7
                     /ApEinfo_fwdcolor=pink
                     /ApEinfo_revcolor=pink
                     /ApEinfo_graphicformat=arrow_data {{0 1 2 0 0 -1} {} 0}
                     width 5 offset 0
     misc_feature    4485..4502
                     /note="M13F"
                     /label=M13F
                     /ApEinfo_fwdcolor=pink
                     /ApEinfo_revcolor=pink
                     /ApEinfo_graphicformat=arrow_data {{0 1 2 0 0 -1} {} 0}
                     width 5 offset 0
     misc_feature    4573..4641
                     /note="LacZ alpha"
                     /label=LacZ alpha
                     /ApEinfo_fwdcolor=pink
                     /ApEinfo_revcolor=pink
                     /ApEinfo_graphicformat=arrow_data {{0 1 2 0 0 -1} {} 0}
                     width 5 offset 0
     misc_feature    complement(4647..5087)
                     /note="F1 ori"
                     /label=F1 ori
                     /ApEinfo_fwdcolor=pink
                     /ApEinfo_revcolor=pink
                     /ApEinfo_graphicformat=arrow_data {{0 1 2 0 0 -1} {} 0}
                     width 5 offset 0
     CDS             5806..6900
                     /note="LEU2"
                     /label=LEU2
                     /ApEinfo_fwdcolor=cyan
                     /ApEinfo_revcolor=green
                     /ApEinfo_graphicformat=arrow_data {{0 1 2 0 0 -1} {} 0}
                     width 5 offset 0
     rep_origin      7684..8060
                     /note="ARS209"
                     /label=ARS209
                     /ApEinfo_fwdcolor=#000080
                     /ApEinfo_revcolor=green
                     /ApEinfo_graphicformat=arrow_data {{0 1 2 0 0 -1} {} 0}
                     width 5 offset 0
     rep_origin      8070..8098
                     /note="CEN6"
                     /label=CEN6
                     /ApEinfo_fwdcolor=#000080
                     /ApEinfo_revcolor=green
                     /ApEinfo_graphicformat=arrow_data {{0 1 2 0 0 -1} {} 0}
                     width 5 offset 0
     misc_feature    8233..9192
                     /note="AmpR"
                     /label=AmpR
                     /ApEinfo_fwdcolor=pink
                     /ApEinfo_revcolor=pink
                     /ApEinfo_graphicformat=arrow_data {{0 1 2 0 0 -1} {} 0}
                     width 5 offset 0
     misc_feature    2048..2172
                     /note="attR1"
                     /label=attR1
                     /ApEinfo_fwdcolor=pink
                     /ApEinfo_revcolor=pink
                     /ApEinfo_graphicformat=arrow_data {{0 1 2 0 0 -1} {} 0}
                     width 5 offset 0
     misc_feature    2449..3108
                     /note="CmR"
                     /label=CmR
                     /ApEinfo_fwdcolor=#ffff00
                     /ApEinfo_revcolor=pink
                     /ApEinfo_graphicformat=arrow_data {{0 1 2 0 0 -1} {} 0}
                     width 5 offset 0
     CDS             3450..3755
                     /note="ccdB"
                     /label=ccdB
                     /ApEinfo_fwdcolor=#00ff00
                     /ApEinfo_revcolor=green
                     /ApEinfo_graphicformat=arrow_data {{0 1 2 0 0 -1} {} 0}
                     width 5 offset 0
     misc_feature    complement(3796..3920)
                     /note="attR2"
                     /label=attR2
                     /ApEinfo_fwdcolor=pink
                     /ApEinfo_revcolor=pink
                     /ApEinfo_graphicformat=arrow_data {{0 1 2 0 0 -1} {} 0}
                     width 5 offset 0
     misc_feature    2175..2448
                     /note="Putative CmR promoter?"
                     /label=Putative CmR promoter?
                     /ApEinfo_fwdcolor=pink
                     /ApEinfo_revcolor=pink
                     /ApEinfo_graphicformat=arrow_data {{0 1 2 0 0 -1} {} 0}
                     width 5 offset 0
     promoter        5158..5805
                     /note="LEU2 promoter"
                     /label=LEU2 promoter
                     /ApEinfo_fwdcolor=cyan
                     /ApEinfo_revcolor=cyan
                     /ApEinfo_graphicformat=arrow_data {{0 1 2 0 0 -1} {} 0}
                     width 5 offset 0
     terminator      6901..7377
                     /note="LEU2 TT"
                     /label=LEU2 TT
                     /ApEinfo_fwdcolor=cyan
                     /ApEinfo_revcolor=cyan
                     /ApEinfo_graphicformat=arrow_data {{0 1 2 0 0 -1} {} 0}
                     width 5 offset 0
     misc_feature    9328..10001
                     /note="PUC ori"
                     /label=PUC ori
                     /ApEinfo_fwdcolor=pink
                     /ApEinfo_revcolor=pink
                     /ApEinfo_graphicformat=arrow_data {{0 1 2 0 0 -1} {} 0}
                     width 5 offset 0
     misc_feature    3932..3942
                     /note="3 STOP codons"
                     /label=3 STOP codons
                     /ApEinfo_fwdcolor=pink
                     /ApEinfo_revcolor=pink
                     /ApEinfo_graphicformat=arrow_data {{0 1 2 0 0 -1} {} 0}
                     width 5 offset 0
     misc_feature    3955..3965
                     /note="3 STOP codons"
                     /label=3 STOP codons(1)
                     /ApEinfo_label=3 STOP codons
                     /ApEinfo_fwdcolor=pink
                     /ApEinfo_revcolor=pink
                     /ApEinfo_graphicformat=arrow_data {{0 1 2 0 0 -1} {} 0}
                     width 5 offset 0
ORIGIN
        1 AGCGGATAAC AATTTCACAC AGGAAACAGC TATGACCATG ATTACGCCAA GCTCGGAATT
       61 AACCCTCACT AAAGGGAACA AAAGCTGGGT ACCGGGCCCC CCCTCGAGAT CCGGGATCGA
      121 AGAAATGATG GTAAATGAAA TAGGAAATCA AGGAGCATGA AGGCAAAAGA CAAATATAAG
      181 GGTCGAACGA AAAATAAAGT GAAAAGTGTT GATATGATGT ATTTGGCTTT GCGGCGCCGA
      241 AAAAACGAGT TTACGCAATT GCACAATCAT GCTGACTCTG TGGCGGACCC GCGCTCTTGC
      301 CGGCCCGGCG ATAACGCTGG GCGTGAGGCT GTGCCCGGCG GAGTTTTTTG CGCCTGCATT
      361 TTCCAAGGTT TACCCTGCGC TAAGGGGCGA GATTGGAGAA GCAATAAGAA TGCCGGTTGG
      421 GGTTGCGATG ATGACGACCA CGACAACTGG TGTCATTATT TAAGTTGCCG AAAGAACCTG
      481 AGTGCATTTG CAACATGAGT ATACTAGAAG AATGAGCCAA GACTTGCGAG ACGCGAGTTT
      541 GCCGGTGGTG CGAACAATAG AGCGACCATG ACCTTGAAGG TGAGACGCGC ATAACCGCTA
      601 GAGTACTTTG AAGAGGAAAC AGCAATAGGG TTGCTACCAG TATAAATAGA CAGGTACATA
      661 CAACACTGGA AATGGTTGTC TGTTTGAGTA CGCTTTCAAT TCATTTGGGT GTGCACTTTA
      721 TTATGTTACA ATATGGAAGG GAACTTTACA CTTCTCCTAT GCACATATAT TAATTAAAGT
      781 CCAATGCTAG TAGAGAAGGG GGGTAACACC CCTCCGCGCT CTTTTCCGAT TTTTTTCTAA
      841 ACCGTGGAAT ATTTCGGATA TCCTTTTGTT GTTTCCGGGT GTACAATATG GACTTCCTCT
      901 TTTCTGGCAA CCAAACCCAT ACATCGGGAT TCCTATAATA CCTTCGTTGG TCTCCCTAAC
      961 ATGTAGGTGG CGGAGGGGAG ATATACAATA GAACAGATAC CAGACAAGAC ATAATGGGCT
     1021 AAACAAGACT ACACCAATTA CACTGCCTCA TTGATGGTGG TACATAACGA ACTAATACTG
     1081 TAGCCCTAGA CTTGATAGCC ATCATCATAT CGAAGTTTCA CTACCCTTTT TCCATTTGCC
     1141 ATCTATTGAA GTAATAATAG GCGCATGCAA CTTCTTTTCT TTTTTTTTCT TTTCTCTCTC
     1201 CCCCGTTGTT GTCTCACCAT ATCCGCAATG ACAAAAAAAA TGATGGAAGA CACTAAAGGA
     1261 AAAAATTAAC GACAAAGACA GCACCAACAG ATGTCGTTGT TCCAGAGCTG ATGAGGGGTA
     1321 TCTTCGAACA CACGAAACTT TTTCCTTCCT TCATTCACGC ACACTACTCT CTAATGAGCA
     1381 ACGGTATACG GCCTTCCTTC CAGTTACTTG AATTTGAAAT AAAAAAAGTT TGCCGCTTTG
     1441 CTATCAAGTA TAAATAGACC TGCAATTATT AATCTTTTGT TTCCTCGTCA TTGTTCTCGT
     1501 TCCCTTTCTT CCTTGTTTCT TTTTCTGCAC AATATTTCAA GCTATACCAA GCATACAATC
     1561 AACTCCAAGC TTGAAGCAAG CCTCCTGAAA GATGAAGCTA CTGTCTTCTA TCGAACAAGC
     1621 ATGCGATATT TGCCGACTTA AAAAGCTCAA GTGCTCCAAA GAAAAACCGA AGTGCGCCAA
     1681 GTGTCTGAAG AACAACTGGG AGTGTCGCTA CTCTCCCAAA ACCAAAAGGT CTCCGCTGAC
     1741 TAGGGCACAT CTGACAGAAG TGGAATCAAG GCTAGAAAGA CTGGAACAGC TATTTCTACT
     1801 GATTTTTCCT CGAGAAGACC TTGACATGAT TTTGAAAATG GATTCTTTAC AGGATATAAA
     1861 AGCATTGTTA ACAGGATTAT TTGTACAAGA TAATGTGAAT AAAGATGCCG TCACAGATAG
     1921 ATTGGCTTCA GTGGAGACTG ATATGCCTCT AACATTGAGA CAGCATAGAA TAAGTGCGAC
     1981 ATCATCATCG GAAGAGAGTA GTAACAAAGG TCAAAGACAG TTGACTGTAT CGTCGAGGTC
     2041 GAATCAAACA AGTTTGTACA AAAAAGCTGA ACGAGAAACG TAAAATGATA TAAATATCAA
     2101 TATATTAAAT TAGATTTTGC ATAAAAAACA GACTACATAA TACTGTAAAA CACAACATAT
     2161 CCAGTCACTA TGGCGGCCGC GGGTGATGCT GCCAACTTAG CGGCCGCTAA GTTGGCAGCA
     2221 TCACCCGACG CACTTTGCGC CGAATAAATA CCTGTGACGG AAGATCACTT CGCAGAATAA
     2281 ATAAATCCTG GTGTCCCTGT TGATACCGGG AAGCCCTGGG CCAACTTTTG GCGAAAATGA
     2341 GACGTTGATC GGCACGTAAG AGGTTCCAAC TTTCACCATA ATGAAATAAG ATCACTACCG
     2401 GGCGTATTTT TTGAGTCATC GAGATTTTCA GGAGCTAAGG AAGCTAAAAT GGAGAAAAAA
     2461 ATCACTGGAT ATACCACCGT TGATATATCC CAATGGCATC GTAAAGAACA TTTTGAGGCA
     2521 TTTCAGTCAG TTGCTCAATG TACCTATAAC CAGACCGTTC AGCTGGATAT TACGGCCTTT
     2581 TTAAAGACCG TAAAGAAAAA TAAGCACAAG TTTTATCCGG CCTTTATTCA CATTCTTGCC
     2641 CGCCTGATGA ATGCTCATCC GGAATTCCGT ATGGCAATGA AAGACGGTGA GCTGGTGATA
     2701 TGGGATAGTG TTCACCCTTG TTACACCGTT TTCCATGAGC AAACTGAAAC GTTTTCATCG
     2761 CTCTGGAGTG AATACCACGA CGATTTCCGG CAGTTTCTAC ACATATATTC GCAAGATGTG
     2821 GCGTGTTACG GTGAAAACCT GGCCTATTTC CCTAAAGGGT TTATTGAGAA TATGTTTTTC
     2881 GTCTCAGCCA ATCCCTGGGT GAGTTTCACC AGTTTTGATT TAAACGTGGC CAATATGGAC
     2941 AACTTCTTCG CCCCCGTTTT CACCATGGGC AAATATTATA CGCAAGGCGA CAAGGTGCTG
     3001 ATGCCGCTGG CGATTCAGGT TCATCATGCC GTTTGTGATG GCTTCCATGT CGGCAGAATG
     3061 CTTAATGAAT TACAACAGTA CTGCGATGAG TGGCAGGGCG GGGCGTAATC TAGAGGATCC
     3121 GGCTTACTAA AAGCCAGATA ACAGTATGCG TATTTGCGCG CTGATTTTTG CGGTATAAGA
     3181 ATATATACTG ATATGTATAC CCGAAGTATG TCAAAAAGAG GTATGCTATG AAGCAGCGTA
     3241 TTACAGTGAC AGTTGACAGC GACAGCTATC AGTTGCTCAA GGCATATATG ATGTCAATAT
     3301 CTCCGGTCTG GTAAGCACAA CCATGCAGAA TGAAGCCCGT CGTCTGCGTG CCGAACGCTG
     3361 GAAAGCGGAA AATCAGGAAG GGATGGCTGA GGTCGCCCGG TTTATTGAAA TGAACGGCTC
     3421 TTTTGCTGAC GAGAACAGGG GCTGGTGAAA TGCAGTTTAA GGTTTACACC TATAAAAGAG
     3481 AGAGCCGTTA TCGTCTGTTT GTGGATGTAC AGAGTGATAT TATTGACACG CCCGGGCGAC
     3541 GGATGGTGAT CCCCCTGGCC AGTGCACGTC TGCTGTCAGA TAAAGTCCCC CGTGAACTTT
     3601 ACCCGGTGGT GCATATCGGG GATGAAAGCT GGCGCATGAT GACCACCGAT ATGGCCAGTG
     3661 TGCCGGTCTC CGTTATCGGG GAAGAAGTGG CTGATCTCAG CCACCGCGAA AATGACATCA
     3721 AAAACGCCAT TAACCTGATG TTCTGGGGAA TATAAATGTC AGGCTCCCTT ATACACAGCC
     3781 AGTCTGCAGG TCGACCATAG TGACTGGATA TGTTGTGTTT TACAGTATTA TGTAGTCTGT
     3841 TTTTTATGCA AAATCTAATT TAATATATTG ATATTTATAT CATTTTACGT TTCTCGTTCA
     3901 GCTTTCTTGT ACAAAGTGGT TTGATGGCCG CTAAGTAAGT AAGACGTCGA GCTCTAAGTA
     3961 AGTAACGGCC GCCACCGCGG TGGAGCTTTG GACTTCTTCG CCAGAGGTTT GGTCAAGTCT
     4021 CCAATCAAGG TTGTCGGCTT GTCTACCTTG CCAGAAATTT ACGAAAAGAT GGAAAAGGGT
     4081 CAAATCGTTG GTAGATACGT TGTTGACACT TCTAAATAAG CGAATTTCTT ATGATTTATG
     4141 ATTTTTATTA TTAAATAAGT TATAAAAAAA ATAAGTGTAT ACAAATTTTA AAGTGACTCT
     4201 TAGGTTTTAA AACGAAAATT CTTATTCTTG AGTAACTCTT TCCTGTAGGT CAGGTTGCTT
     4261 TCTCAGGTAT AGCATGAGGT CGCTCTTATT GACCACACCT CTACCGGCAT GCCGAGCAAA
     4321 TGCCTGCAAA TCGCTCCCCA TTTCACCCAA TTGTAGATAT GCTAACTCCA GCAATGAGTT
     4381 GATGAATCTC GGTGTGTATT TTATGTCCTC AGAGGACAAC ACCTGTTGTA ATCGTTCTTC
     4441 CACACGGATC CCAATTCGCC CTATAGTGAG TCGTATTACA ATTCACTGGC CGTCGTTTTA
     4501 CAACGTCGTG ACTGGGAAAA CCCTGGCGTT ACCCAACTTA ATCGCCTTGC AGCACATCCC
     4561 CCTTTCGCCA GCTGGCGTAA TAGCGAAGAG GCCCGCACCG ATCGCCCTTC CCAACAGTTG
     4621 CGCAGCCTGA ATGGCGAATG GNNNNNNNNN NNNNNNNNNN NNNNNNNNNN NNNNNNNNNN
     4681 NNNNNNNNNN NNNNNNNNNN NNNNNNNNNN NNNNNNNNNN NNNNNNNNNN NNNNNNNNNN
     4741 NNNNNNNNNN NNNNNNNNNN NNNNNCNNNN NNNNNNNNNN NNNNNNNNNN NNNNNNNNNN
     4801 NNNNNNNNNN NNNNNNNNNN NNNNNNNNNN NNNNNNNNNN NNNNNNNNNN NNNNNNNANN
     4861 NNNNNNNNNN NNNNNNNNNN NNNNNNNNNN NNNNNNNNNN NNNNNNNCCT TTGACGTTGG
     4921 AGTCCACGTT CTTTNNNNNN NNNNNNNNNN NNNNNNNNNN NNNNNNNNNN NACCCTATCT
     4981 CGGTCTATTC TTTTGATTTA TAAGGGATTT TGCCGATTTC GGCCTATTGG TTAAAAAATG
     5041 AGCTGATTTA ACAAAAATTT AACGCGAATT TTAACAAAAT ATTAACGCTT ACAATTTCCT
     5101 GATGCGGTAT TTTCTCCTTA CGCATCTGTG CGGTATTTCA CACCGCATAT CGACCGGTCG
     5161 AGGAGAACTT CTAGTATATC TACATACCTA ATATTATTGC CTTATTAAAA ATGGAATCCC
     5221 AACAATTACA TCAAAATCCA CATTCTCTTC AAAATCAATT GTCCTGTACT TCCTTGTTCA
     5281 TGTGTGTTCA AAAACGTTAT ATTTATAGGA TAATTATACT CTATTTCTCA ACAAGTAATT
     5341 GGTTGTTTGG CCGAGCGGTC TAAGGCGCCT GATTCAAGAA ATATCTTGAC CGCAGTTAAC
     5401 TGTGGGAATA CTCAGGTATC GTAAGATGCA AGAGTTCGAA TCTCTTAGCA ACCATTATTT
     5461 TTTTCCTCAA CATAACGAGA ACACACAGGG GCGCTATCGC ACAGAATCAA ATTCGATGAC
     5521 TGGAAATTTT TTGTTAATTT CAGAGGTCGC CTGACGCATA TACCTTTTTC AACTGAAAAA
     5581 TTGGGAGAAA AAGGAAAGGT GAGAGCGCCG GAACCGGCTT TTCATATAGA ATAGAGAAGC
     5641 GTTCATGACT AAATGCTTGC ATCACAATAC TTGAAGTTGA CAATATTATT TAAGGACCTA
     5701 TTGTTTTTTC CAATAGGTGG TTAGCAATCG TCTTACTTTC TAACTTTTCT TACCTTTTAC
     5761 ATTTCAGCAA TATATATATA TATATTTCAA GGATATACCA TTCTAATGTC TGCCCCTAAG
     5821 AAGATCGTCG TTTTGCCAGG TGACCACGTT GGTCAAGAAA TCACAGCCGA AGCCATTAAG
     5881 GTTCTTAAAG CTATTTCTGA TGTTCGTTCC AATGTCAAGT TCGATTTCGA AAATCATTTA
     5941 ATTGGTGGTG CTGCTATCGA TGCTACAGGT GTTCCACTTC CAGATGAGGC GCTGGAAGCC
     6001 TCCAAGAAGG CTGATGCCGT TTTGTTAGGT GCTGTGGGTG GTCCTAAATG GGGTACCGGT
     6061 AGTGTTAGAC CTGAACAAGG TTTACTAAAA ATCCGTAAAG AACTTCAATT GTACGCCAAC
     6121 TTAAGACCAT GTAACTTTGC ATCCGACTCT CTTTTAGACT TATCTCCAAT CAAGCCACAA
     6181 TTTGCTAAAG GTACTGACTT CGTTGTTGTC AGAGAATTAG TGGGAGGTAT TTACTTTGGT
     6241 AAGAGAAAGG AAGACGATGG TGATGGTGTC GCTTGGGATA GTGAACAATA CACCGTTCCA
     6301 GAAGTGCAAA GAATCACAAG AATGGCCGCT TTCATGGCCC TACAACATGA GCCACCATTG
     6361 CCTATTTGGT CCTTGGATAA AGCTAATGTT TTGGCCTCTT CAAGATTATG GAGAAAAACT
     6421 GTGGAGGAAA CCATCAAGAA CGAATTCCCT ACATTGAAGG TTCAACATCA ATTGATTGAT
     6481 TCTGCCGCCA TGATCCTAGT TAAGAACCCA ACCCACCTAA ATGGTATTAT AATCACCAGC
     6541 AACATGTTTG GTGATATCAT CTCCGATGAA GCCTCCGTTA TCCCAGGTTC CTTGGGTTTG
     6601 TTGCCATCTG CGTCCTTGGC CTCTTTGCCA GACAAGAACA CCGCATTTGG TTTGTACGAA
     6661 CCATGCCACG GTTCTGCTCC AGATTTGCCA AAGAATAAGG TCAACCCTAT CGCCACTATC
     6721 TTGTCTGCTG CAATGATGTT GAAATTGTCA TTGAACTTGC CTGAAGAAGG TAAGGCCATT
     6781 GAAGATGCAG TTAAAAAGGT TTTGGATGCA GGTATCAGAA CTGGTGATTT AGGTGGTTCC
     6841 AACAGTACCA CCGAAGTCGG TGATGCTGTC GCCGAAGAAG TTAAGAAAAT CCTTGCTTAA
     6901 AAAGATTCTC TTTTTTTATG ATATTTGTAC ATAAACTTTA TAAATGAAAT TCATAATAGA
     6961 AACGACACGA AATTACAAAA TGGAATATGT TCATAGGGTA GACGAAACTA TATACGCAAT
     7021 CTACATACAT TTATCAAGAA GGAGAAAAAG GAGGATGTAA AGGAATACAG GTAAGCAAAT
     7081 TGATACTAAT GGCTCAACGT GATAAGGAAA AAGAATTGCA CTTTAACATT AATATTGACA
     7141 AGGAGGAGGG CACCACACAA AAAGTTAGGT GTAACAGAAA ATCATGAAAC TATGATTCCT
     7201 AATTTATATA TTGGAGGATT TTCTCTAAAA AAAAAAAAAT ACAACAAATA AAAAACACTC
     7261 AATGACCTGA CCATTTGATG GAGTTTAAGT CAATACCTTC TTGAACCATT TCCCATAATG
     7321 GTGAAAGTTC CCTCAAGAAT TTTACTCTGT CAGAAACGGC CTTAACGACG TAGTCGATAT
     7381 GGTGCACTCT CAGTACAATC TGCTCTGATG CCGCATAGTT AAGCCAGCCC CGACACCCGC
     7441 CAACACCCGC TGACGCGCCC TGACGGGCTT GTCTGCTCCC GGCATCCGCT TACAGACAAG
     7501 CTGTGACCGT CTCCGGGAGC TGCATGTGTC AGAGGTTTTC ACCGTCATCA CCGAAACGCG
     7561 CGAGACGAAA GGGCCTCGTG ATACGCCTAT TTTTATAGGT TAATGTCATG ATAATAATGG
     7621 TTTCTTACCA ATTCGCCCTA TAGTGAGTCG TATTACAATT CACTGGCCGT CGTTTTACAA
     7681 CGGACGGATC GCTTGCCTGT AACTTACACG CGCCTCGTAT CTTTTAATGA TGGAATAATT
     7741 TGGGAATTTA CTCTGTGTTT ATTTATTTTT ATGTTTTGTA TTTGGATTTT AGAAAGTAAA
     7801 TAAAGAAGGT AGAAGAGTTA CGGAATGAAG AAAAAAAAAT AAACAAAGGT TTAAAAAATT
     7861 TCAACAAAAA GCGTACTTTA CATATATATT TATTAGACAA GAAAAGCAGA TTAAATAGAT
     7921 ATACATTCGA TTAACGATAA GTAAAATGTA AAATCACAGG ATTTTCGTGT GTGGTCTTCT
     7981 ACACAGACAA GATGAAACAA TTCGGCATTA ATACCTGAGA GCAGGAAGAG CAAGATAAAA
     8041 GGTAGTATTT GTTGGCGATC CCCCTAGAGT CTTTTACATC TTCGGAAAAC AAAAACTATT
     8101 TTTTCTTTAA TTTCTTTTTT TACTTTCTAT TTTTAATTTA TATATTTATA TTAAAAAATT
     8161 TAAATTATAA TTATTTTTAT AGCACGTGAT GAAAAGGACC CAGGTGGCAC TTTTCGGGGA
     8221 AATGTGCGCG GAACCCCTAT TTGTTTATTT TTCTAAATAC ATTCAAATAT GTATCCGCTC
     8281 ATGAGACAAT AACCCTGATA AATGCTTCAA TAATATTGAA AAAGGAAGAG TATGAGTATT
     8341 CAACATTTCC GTGTCGCCCT TATTCCCTTT TTTGCGGCAT TTTGCCTTCC TGTTTTTGCT
     8401 CACCCAGAAA CGCTGGTGAA AGTAAAAGAT GCTGAAGATC AGTTGGGTGC ACGAGTGGGT
     8461 TACATCGAAC TGGATCTCAA CAGCGGTAAG ATCCTTGAGA GTTTTCGCCC CGAAGAACGT
     8521 TTTCCAATGA TGAGCACTTT TAAAGTTCTG CTATGTGGCG CGGTATTATC CCGTATTGAC
     8581 GCCGGGCAAG AGCAACTCGG TCGCCGCATA CACTATTCTC AGAATGACTT GGTTGAGTAC
     8641 TCACCAGTCA CAGAAAAGCA TCTTACGGAT GGCATGACAG TAAGAGAATT ATGCAGTGCT
     8701 GCCATAACCA TGAGTGATAA CACTGCGGCC AACTTACTTC TGACAACGAT CGGAGGACCG
     8761 AAGGAGCTAA CCGCTTTTTT TCACAACATG GGGGATCATG TAACTCGCCT TGATCGTTGG
     8821 GAACCGGAGC TGAATGAAGC CATACCAAAC GACGAGCGTG ACACCACGAT GCCTGTAGCA
     8881 ATGGCAACAA CGTTGCGCAA ACTATTAACT GGCGAACTAC TTACTCTAGC TTCCCGGCAA
     8941 CAATTAATAG ACTGGATGGA GGCGGATAAA GTTGCAGGAC CACTTCTGCG CTCGGCCCTT
     9001 CCGGCTGGCT GGTTTATTGC TGATAAATCT GGAGCCGGTG AGCGTGGGTC TCGCGGTATC
     9061 ATTGCAGCAC TGGGGCCAGA TGGTAAGCCC TCCCGTATCG TAGTTATCTA CACGACGGGC
     9121 AGTCAGGCAA CTATGGATGA ACGAAATAGA CAGATCGCTG AGATAGGTGC CTCACTGATT
     9181 AAGCATTGGT AACTGTCAGA CCAAGTTTAC TCATATATAC TTTAGATTGA TTTAAAACTT
     9241 CATTTTTAAT TTAAAAGGAT CTAGGTGAAG ATCCTTTTTG ATAATCTCAT GACCAAAATC
     9301 CCTTAACGTG AGTTTTCGTT CCACTGAGCG TCAGACCCCG TAGAAAAGAT CAAAGGATCT
     9361 TCTTGAGATC CTTTTTTTCT GCGCGTAATC TGCTGCTTGC AAACAAAAAA ACCACCGCTA
     9421 CCAGCGGTGG TTTGTTTGCC GGATCAAGAG CTACCAACTC TTTTTCCGAA GGTAACTGGC
     9481 TTCAGCAGAG CGCAGATACC AAATACTGTT CTTCTAGTGT AGCCGTAGTT AGGCCACCAC
     9541 TTCAAGAACT CTGTAGCACC GCCTACATAC CTCGCTCTGC TAATCCTGTT ACCAGTGGCT
     9601 GCTGCCAGTG GCGATAAGTC GTGTCTTACC GGGTTGGACT CAAGACGATA GTTACCGGAT
     9661 AAGGCGCAGC GGTCGGGCTG AACGGGGGGT TCGTGCACAC AGCCCAGCTT GGAGCGAACG
     9721 ACCTACACCG AACTGAGATA CCTACAGCGT GAGCTATGAG AAAGCGCCAC GCTTCCCGAA
     9781 GGGAGAAAGG CGGACAGGTA TCCGGTAAGC GGCAGGGTCG GAACAGGAGA GCGCACGAGG
     9841 GAGCTTCCAG GGGGAAACGC CTGGTATCTT TATAGTCCTG TCGGGTTTCG CCACCTCTGA
     9901 CTTGAGCGTC GATTTTTGTG ATGCTCGTCA GGGGGGCGGA GCCTATGGAA AAACGCCAGC
     9961 AACGCGGCCT TTTTACGGTT CCTGGCCTTT TGCTGGCCTT TTGCTCACAT GTTCTTTCCT
    10021 GCGTTATCCC CTGATTCTGT GGATAACCGT ATTACCGCCT TTGAGTGAGC TGATACCGCT
    10081 CGCCGCAGCC GAACGACCGA GCGCAGCGAG TCAGTGAGCG AGGAAGCGGA AGAGCGCCCA
    10141 ATACGCAAAC CGCCTCTCCC CGCGCGTTGG CCGATTCATT AATGCAGCTG GCACGACAGG
    10201 TTTCCCGACT GGAAAGCGGG CAGTGAGCGC AACGCAATTA ATGTGAGTTA GCTCACTCAT
    10261 TAGGCACCCC AGGCTTTACA CTTTATGCTT CCGGCTCGTA TGTTGTGTGG AATTGTG
//
