# Supplementary material for: Pooled‐matrix protein interaction screens using Barcode Fusion Genetics
Source: Mol Syst Biol. 2016 Apr 23;12(4):863. doi: 10.15252/msb.20156660 (PMC4848762; doi:10.15252/msb.20156660)
Supplement: Supplementary file 9 — Data EV2 [file MSB-12-863-s009.zip › Yachie_Petsalaki_Data_EV2_pDESTprey.gb]

LOCUS       pDEST_AD_Song_v3       10416 bp ds-DNA     circular     16-OCT-2012
DEFINITION  
ACCESSION   
VERSION     
SOURCE      
  ORGANISM  
COMMENT     
COMMENT     
COMMENT     ApEinfo:methylated:1
FEATURES             Location/Qualifiers
     promoter        1571..3021
                     /label=ADH1 promoter
                     /ApEinfo_fwdcolor=cyan
                     /ApEinfo_revcolor=cyan
                     /ApEinfo_graphicformat=arrow_data {{0 1 2 0 0 -1} {} 0}
                     width 5 offset 0
     CDS             3033..3053
                     /label=SV40 NLS
                     /ApEinfo_fwdcolor=cyan
                     /ApEinfo_revcolor=cyan
                     /ApEinfo_graphicformat=arrow_data {{0 1 2 0 0 -1} {} 0}
                     width 5 offset 0
     CDS             3060..3404
                     /label=GAL4 AD
                     /ApEinfo_fwdcolor=#0000ff
                     /ApEinfo_revcolor=#0000ff
                     /ApEinfo_graphicformat=arrow_data {{0 1 2 0 0 -1} {} 0}
                     width 5 offset 0
     terminator      5356..5822
                     /label=ADH1 TT
                     /ApEinfo_fwdcolor=cyan
                     /ApEinfo_revcolor=cyan
                     /ApEinfo_graphicformat=arrow_data {{0 1 2 0 0 -1} {} 0}
                     width 5 offset 0
     misc_feature    complement(6572..7246)
                     /label=TRP1
                     /ApEinfo_fwdcolor=cyan
                     /ApEinfo_revcolor=cyan
                     /ApEinfo_graphicformat=arrow_data {{0 1 2 0 0 -1} {} 0}
                     width 5 offset 0
     rep_origin      7782..8299
                     /label=CEN6/ARSH4
                     /ApEinfo_fwdcolor=cyan
                     /ApEinfo_revcolor=cyan
                     /ApEinfo_graphicformat=arrow_data {{0 1 2 0 0 -1} {} 0}
                     width 5 offset 0
     CDS             8332..9291
                     /label=AmpR
                     /ApEinfo_fwdcolor=cyan
                     /ApEinfo_revcolor=cyan
                     /ApEinfo_graphicformat=arrow_data {{0 1 2 0 0 -1} {} 0}
                     width 5 offset 0
     misc_feature    89..1549
                     /label=CYH2 region
                     /ApEinfo_fwdcolor=#ffff80
                     /ApEinfo_revcolor=#ffff80
                     /ApEinfo_graphicformat=arrow_data {{0 1 2 0 0 -1} {} 0}
                     width 5 offset 0
     CDS             548..997
                     /gene="CYH2"
                     /codon_start=1
                     /transl_table=11
                     /protein_id="AAA96382.1"
                     /db_xref="GI:1256572"
                     /translation="MPSRFTKTRKHRGHVSAGKGRIGKHRKHPGGRGMAGGQHHHRIN
                     MDKYHPGYFGKVGMRYFHKQQAHFWKPVLNLDKLWTLIPEDKRDQYLKSASKETAPVI
                     DTLAAGYGKILGKGRIPNVPVIVKARFVSKLAEEKIRAAGGVVELIA"
                     /label=CYH2 coding
                     /ApEinfo_fwdcolor=DarkOrange1
                     /ApEinfo_revcolor=DarkOrange1
                     /ApEinfo_graphicformat=arrow_data {{0 1 2 0 0 -1} {} 0}
                     width 5 offset 0
     misc_feature    3821..4480
                     /note="CmR"
                     /label=CmR
                     /ApEinfo_fwdcolor=maroon4
                     /ApEinfo_revcolor=maroon4
                     /ApEinfo_graphicformat=arrow_data {{0 1 2 0 0 -1} {} 0}
                     width 5 offset 0
     misc_feature    3420..3544
                     /note="attR1 site"
                     /label=attR1 site
                     /ApEinfo_fwdcolor=maroon4
                     /ApEinfo_revcolor=maroon4
                     /ApEinfo_graphicformat=arrow_data {{0 1 2 0 0 -1} {} 0}
                     width 5 offset 0
     misc_feature    complement(5168..5292)
                     /note="attR2 site"
                     /label=attR2 site
                     /ApEinfo_fwdcolor=maroon4
                     /ApEinfo_revcolor=maroon4
                     /ApEinfo_graphicformat=arrow_data {{0 1 2 0 0 -1} {} 0}
                     width 5 offset 0
     misc_feature    4822..5127
                     /note="ccdB"
                     /label=ccdB
                     /ApEinfo_fwdcolor=maroon4
                     /ApEinfo_revcolor=maroon4
                     /ApEinfo_graphicformat=arrow_data {{0 1 2 0 0 -1} {} 0}
                     width 5 offset 0
     misc_feature    5831..5858
                     /note="T7"
                     /label=T7
                     /ApEinfo_fwdcolor=pink
                     /ApEinfo_revcolor=pink
                     /ApEinfo_graphicformat=arrow_data {{0 1 2 0 0 -1} {} 0}
                     width 5 offset 0
     misc_feature    5857..5874
                     /note="M13F"
                     /label=M13F
                     /ApEinfo_fwdcolor=pink
                     /ApEinfo_revcolor=pink
                     /ApEinfo_graphicformat=arrow_data {{0 1 2 0 0 -1} {} 0}
                     width 5 offset 0
     misc_feature    5945..6013
                     /note="lacZ alpha"
                     /label=lacZ alpha
                     /ApEinfo_fwdcolor=pink
                     /ApEinfo_revcolor=pink
                     /ApEinfo_graphicformat=arrow_data {{0 1 2 0 0 -1} {} 0}
                     width 5 offset 0
     misc_feature    complement(6019..6459)
                     /note="F1 ori"
                     /label=F1 ori
                     /ApEinfo_fwdcolor=pink
                     /ApEinfo_revcolor=pink
                     /ApEinfo_graphicformat=arrow_data {{0 1 2 0 0 -1} {} 0}
                     width 5 offset 0
     misc_feature    3548..3820
                     /note="Putative CmR promoter?"
                     /label=Putative CmR promoter?
                     /ApEinfo_fwdcolor=pink
                     /ApEinfo_revcolor=pink
                     /ApEinfo_graphicformat=arrow_data {{0 1 2 0 0 -1} {} 0}
                     width 5 offset 0
     misc_feature    6526..6571
                     /note="TRP1 TT"
                     /label=TRP1 TT
                     /ApEinfo_fwdcolor=pink
                     /ApEinfo_revcolor=pink
                     /ApEinfo_graphicformat=arrow_data {{0 1 2 0 0 -1} {} 0}
                     width 5 offset 0
     misc_feature    7247..7527
                     /note="TRP1 promoter"
                     /label=TRP1 promoter
                     /ApEinfo_fwdcolor=pink
                     /ApEinfo_revcolor=pink
                     /ApEinfo_graphicformat=arrow_data {{0 1 2 0 0 -1} {} 0}
                     width 5 offset 0
     misc_feature    9427..10100
                     /note="PUC ori"
                     /label=PUC ori
                     /ApEinfo_fwdcolor=pink
                     /ApEinfo_revcolor=pink
                     /ApEinfo_graphicformat=arrow_data {{0 1 2 0 0 -1} {} 0}
                     width 5 offset 0
     misc_feature    5304..5314
                     /note="3 STOP codons"
                     /label=3 STOP codons
                     /ApEinfo_fwdcolor=pink
                     /ApEinfo_revcolor=pink
                     /ApEinfo_graphicformat=arrow_data {{0 1 2 0 0 -1} {} 0}
                     width 5 offset 0
     misc_feature    5327..5337
                     /note="3 STOP codons"
                     /label=3 STOP codons(1)
                     /ApEinfo_label=3 STOP codons
                     /ApEinfo_fwdcolor=pink
                     /ApEinfo_revcolor=pink
                     /ApEinfo_graphicformat=arrow_data {{0 1 2 0 0 -1} {} 0}
                     width 5 offset 0
ORIGIN
        1 AGCGGATAAC AATTTCACAC AGGAAACAGC TATGACCATG ATTACGCCAA GCTCGAAATT
       61 AACCCTCACT AAAGGGAACA AAAGCTGGGA TCCCCAGATT CTATTTGCAG TTGCCAATCC
      121 TGTATCTCTT GTGCGGCTCC ATCAAAAGTC ACGCCACGTA GCTTACATAG AGATAACTTA
      181 GCATCGGTGA CTCTTCCATG TGCTAACAAC CATTTTGGAG ATTCATCGAA AAACACAGCA
      241 AAAACAAGAG TACTGTAACC AATGTAACAT CTGTACACCA GGGACCCACA CATTACCAAA
      301 ATCAAAATTA TTTTTCTAAT GCCTGttatt tttcctattt ttcctctggc gcgtgaatag
      361 cccgcagaga cgcaaacaat tttcctcgca gtttttcgct tgtttaatgc gtattttccc
      421 agataggttc aaacctttca tctgtatccc gtatatttaa gatggcgttt gctttctccg
      481 ttgatttttt tccttcttag tgattttttt gcattaaatc ccagaacaat catccaacta
      541 atcaagaatg ccttccagat tcactaagac tagaaagcac agaggtcacg tctcagccgg
      601 taaaggtcgt atcggtaagc acagaaagca ccccggtggt agaggtatgg ccggtggtca
      661 acatcaccac agaattaaca tggataaata ccatccaggt tatttcggta aggttggtat
      721 gagatacttc cacaagcaac aagctcattt ctggaagcca gtcttgaact tggacaaatt
      781 gtggacattg atcccagaag acaagagaga ccaatacttg aaatctgctt ctaaggaaac
      841 tgctccagtt attgacactt tggcagccgg ttacggtaag atcttgggta agggtagaat
      901 tccaaatgtt ccagttatcg tcaaagctag attcgtctcc aagttggctg aagaaaaaat
      961 cagagctgct ggtggtgttg ttgaattgat cgcttaagcg catcaacaaa aactctatgt
     1021 attttccaat aaattatata tcttcagttt aatctaattc aacatctact tctgtattat
     1081 ttctatcaaa aaaaaaaaaa aaaaaaaaaa aaaaaaaaaa aaaaaaaaaa aaaaaaaaaa
     1141 aaaaaaaaaa aaaaaaaaaa aaaaaaaaaa aaaaaaaaaa agttcccaga tggcctttgg
     1201 tGGGTTGAAG AAGGAAAAAG ACAGAAACGA CTTAATTACC TACTTGAAAA AAGCCTGTGA
     1261 GTAAACAGGC CCCTTTTCCT TTGTCGATAT CATGTAATTA GTTATGTCAC GCTTACATTC
     1321 ACGCCCTCCC CCCACATCCG CTCTAACCGA AAAGGAAGGA GTTAGACAAC CTGAAGTCTA
     1381 GGTCCCTATT TATTTTTTTA TAGTTATGTT AGTATTAAGA ACGTTATTTA TATTTCAAAT
     1441 TTTTCTTTTT TTTCTGTACA GACGCGTGTA CGCATGTAAC ATTATACTGA AAACCTTGCT
     1501 TGAGAAGGTT TTGGGACGCT CGAAGGCTTT AATTTGCAAG CTCGGGATCC GGGCCCCCCC
     1561 TCGAGATCCG GGATCGAAGA AATGATGGTA AATGAAATAG GAAATCAAGG AGCATGAAGG
     1621 CAAAAGACAA ATATAAGGGT CGAACGAAAA ATAAAGTGAA AAGTGTTGAT ATGATGTATT
     1681 TGGCTTTGCG GCGCCGAAAA AACGAGTTTA CGCAATTGCA CAATCATGCT GACTCTGTGG
     1741 CGGACCCGCG CTCTTGCCGG CCCGGCGATA ACGCTGGGCG TGAGGCTGTG CCCGGCGGAG
     1801 TTTTTTGCGC CTGCATTTTC CAAGGTTTAC CCTGCGCTAA GGGGCGAGAT TGGAGAAGCA
     1861 ATAAGAATGC CGGTTGGGGT TGCGATGATG ACGACCACGA CAACTGGTGT CATTATTTAA
     1921 GTTGCCGAAA GAACCTGAGT GCATTTGCAA CATGAGTATA CTAGAAGAAT GAGCCAAGAC
     1981 TTGCGAGACG CGAGTTTGCC GGTGGTGCGA ACAATAGAGC GACCATGACC TTGAAGGTGA
     2041 GACGCGCATA ACCGCTAGAG TACTTTGAAG AGGAAACAGC AATAGGGTTG CTACCAGTAT
     2101 AAATAGACAG GTACATACAA CACTGGAAAT GGTTGTCTGT TTGAGTACGC TTTCAATTCA
     2161 TTTGGGTGTG CACTTTATTA TGTTACAATA TGGAAGGGAA CTTTACACTT CTCCTATGCA
     2221 CATATATTAA TTAAAGTCCA ATGCTAGTAG AGAAGGGGGG TAACACCCCT CCGCGCTCTT
     2281 TTCCGATTTT TTTCTAAACC GTGGAATATT TCGGATATCC TTTTGTTGTT TCCGGGTGTA
     2341 CAATATGGAC TTCCTCTTTT CTGGCAACCA AACCCATACA TCGGGATTCC TATAATACCT
     2401 TCGTTggtct ccctaacatg taggtggcgg aggggagata tacaatagaa cagataccag
     2461 acaagacata atgggctaaa caagactaca ccaattacac tgcctcattg atggtggtac
     2521 ataacgaact aatactgtag ccctagactt gatagccatc atcatatcga agtttcacta
     2581 ccctttttcc atttgccatc tattgaagta ataataggcg catgcaactt cttttctttt
     2641 tttttcTTTT CTCTCTCCCC CGTTGTTGTC TCACCATATC CGCAATGACA AAAAAATGAT
     2701 GGAAGACACT AAAGGAAAAA ATTAACGACA AAGACAGCAC CAACAGATGT CGTTGTTCCA
     2761 GAGCTGATGA GGGGTATCTC GAAGCACACG AAACTTTTTC CTTCCTTCAT TCACGCACAC
     2821 TACTCTCTAA TGAGCAACGG TATACGGCCT TCCTTCCAGT TACTTGAATT TGAAATAAAA
     2881 AAAAGTTTGC TGTCTTGCTA TCAAGTATAA ATAGACCTGC AATTATTAAT CTTTTGTTTC
     2941 CTCGTCATTG TTCTCGTTCC CTTTCTTCCT TGTTTCTTTT TCTGCACAAT ATTTCAAGCT
     3001 ATACCAAGCA TACAATCAAC TCCAAGCTTA TGCCCAAGAA GAAGCGGAAG GTCTCGAGCG
     3061 GCGCCAATTT TAATCAAAGT GGGAATATTG CTGATAGCTC ATTGTCCTTC ACTTTCACTA
     3121 ACAGTAGCAA CGGTCCGAAC CTCATAACAA CTCAAACAAA TTCTCAAGCG CTTTCACAAC
     3181 CAATTGCCTC CTCTAACGTT CATGATAACT TCATGAATAA TGAAATCACG GCTAGTAAAA
     3241 TTGATGATGG TAATAATTCA AAACCACTGT CACCTGGTTG GACGGACCAA ACTGCGTATA
     3301 ACGCGTTTGG AATCACTACA GGGATGTTTA ATACCACTAC AATGGATGAT GTATATAACT
     3361 ATCTATTCGA TGATGAAGAT ACCCCACCAA ACCCAAAAAA AGAGGGTGGG TCGAATCAAA
     3421 CAAGTTTGTA CAAAAAAGCT GAACGAGAAA CGTAAAATGA TATAAATATC AATATATTAA
     3481 ATTAGATTTT GCATAAAAAA CAGACTACAT AATACTGTAA AACACAACAT ATCCAGTCAC
     3541 TATGGCGGCC GCGGGTGATG CTGCCAACTT AGCGGCCgcT AAGTTGgCAG CATCACCCGA
     3601 CGCACTTTGC GCCGAATAAA TACCTGTGAC GGAAGATCAC TTCGCAGAAT AAATAAATCC
     3661 TGGTGTCCCT GTTGATACCG GGAAGCCCTG GGCCAACTTT TGGCGAAAAT GAGACGTTGA
     3721 TCGGCACGTA AGAGGTTCCA ACTTTCACCA TAATGAAATA AGATCACTAC CGGGCGTATT
     3781 TTTTGAGTCA TCGAGATTTT CAGGAGCTAA GGAAGCTAAA ATGGAGAAAA AAATCACTGG
     3841 ATATACCACC GTTGATATAT CCCAATGGCA TCGTAAAGAA CATTTTGAGG CATTTCAGTC
     3901 AGTTGCTCAA TGTACCTATA ACCAGACCGT TCAGCTGGAT ATTACGGCCT TTTTAAAGAC
     3961 CGTAAAGAAA AATAAGCACA AGTTTTATCC GGCCTTTATT CACATTCTTG CCCGCCTGAT
     4021 GAATGCTCAT CCGGAATTCC GTATGGCAAT GAAAGACGGT GAGCTGGTGA TATGGGATAG
     4081 TGTTCACCCT TGTTACACCG TTTTCCATGA GCAAACTGAA ACGTTTTCAT CGCTCTGGAG
     4141 TGAATACCAC GACGATTTCC GGCAGTTTCT ACACATATAT TCGCAAGATG TGGCGTGTTA
     4201 CGGTGAAAAC CTGGCCTATT TCCCTAAAGG GTTTATTGAG AATATGTTTT TCGTCTCAGC
     4261 CAATCCCTGG GTGAGTTTCA CCAGTTTTGA TTTAAACGTG GCCAATATGG ACAACTTCTT
     4321 CGCCCCCGTT TTCACCATGG GCAAATATTA TACGCAAGGC GACAAGGTGC TGATGCCGCT
     4381 GGCGATTCAG GTTCATCATG CCGTTTGTGA TGGCTTCCAT GTCGGCAGAA TGCTTAATGA
     4441 ATTACAACAG TACTGCGATG AGTGGCAGGG CGGGGCGTAA TCTAGAGGAT CCGGCTTACT
     4501 AAAAGCCAGA TAACAGTATG CGTATTTGCG CGCTGATTTT TGCGGTATAA GAATATATAC
     4561 TGATATGTAT ACCCGAAGTA TGTCAAAAAG AGGTATGCTA TGAAGCAGCG TATTACAGTG
     4621 ACAGTTGACA GCGACAGCTA TCAGTTGCTC AAGGCATATA TGATGTCAAT ATCTCCGGTC
     4681 TGGTAAGCAC AACCATGCAG AATGAAGCCC GTCGTCTGCG TGCCGAACGC TGGAAAGCGG
     4741 AAAATCAGGA AGGGATGGCT GAGGTCGCCC GGTTTATTGA AATGAACGGC TCTTTTGCTG
     4801 ACGAGAACAG GGGCTGGTGA AATGCAGTTT AAGGTTTACA CCTATAAAAG AGAGAGCCGT
     4861 TATCGTCTGT TTGTGGATGT ACAGAGTGAT ATTATTGACA CGCCCGGGCG ACGGATGGTG
     4921 ATCCCCCTGG CCAGTGCACG TCTGCTGTCA GATAAAGTCC CCCGTGAACT TTACCCGGTG
     4981 GTGCATATCG GGGATGAAAG CTGGCGCATG ATGACCACCG ATATGGCCAG TGTGCCGGTC
     5041 TCCGTTATCG GGGAAGAAGT GGCTGATCTC AGCCACCGCG AAAATGACAT CAAAAACGCC
     5101 ATTAACCTGA TGTTCTGGGG AATATAAATG TCAGGCTCCC TTATACACAG CCAGTCTGCA
     5161 GGTCGACCAT AGTGACTGGA TATGTTGTGT TTTACAGTAT TATGTAGTCT GTTTTTTATG
     5221 CAAAATCTAA TTTAATATAT TGATATTTAT ATCATTTTAC GTTTCTCGTT CAGCTTTCTT
     5281 GTACAAAGTG GTTTGATGGC CGCTAAGTAA GTAAGACGTC GAGCTCTAAG TAAGTAACGG
     5341 CCGCCACCGC GGTGGAGCTT TGGACTTCTT CGCCAGAGGT TTGGTCAAGT CTCCAATCAA
     5401 GGTTGTCGGC TTGTCTACCT TGCCAGAAAT TTACGAAAAG ATGGAAAAGG GTCAAATCGT
     5461 TGGTAGATAC GTTGTTGACA CTTCTAAATA AGCGAATTTC TTATGATTTA TGATTTTTAT
     5521 TATTAAATAA GTTATAAAAA AAATAAGTGT ATACAAATTT TAAAGTGACT CTTAGGTTTT
     5581 AAAACGAAAA TTCTTATTCT TGAGTAACTC TTTCCTGTAG GTCAGGTTGC TTTCTCAGGT
     5641 ATAGCATGAG GTCGCTCTTA TTGACCACAC CTCTACCGGC ATGCCGAGCA AATGCCTGCA
     5701 AATCGCTCCC CATTTCACCC AATTGTAGAT ATGCTAACTC CAGCAATGAG TTGATGAATC
     5761 TCGGTGTGTA TTTTATGTCC TCAGAGGACA ACACCTGTTG TAATCGTTCT TCCACACGGA
     5821 TCCCAATTCG CCCTATAGTG AGTCGTATTA CAATTCACTG GCCGTCGTTT TACAACGTCG
     5881 TGACTGGGAA AACCCTGGCG TTACCCAACT TAATCGCCTT GCAGCACATC CCCCTTTCGC
     5941 CAGCTGGCGT AATAGCGAAG AGGCCCGCAC CGATCGCCCT TCCCAACAGT TGCGCAGCCT
     6001 GAATGGCGAA TGGNNNNNNN NNNNNNNNNN NNNNNNnnnn nnnnnnnnnn nnnnnnnnnn
     6061 nnnnnnnnnn nnnnnnnnnn nnnnnnnnnn nnnnnnnnnn nnnnnnnnnn nnnnnnnnnn
     6121 nnnnnnnnnn nnnnnnncnn nnnnnnnnnn nnnnnnnnnn nnnnnnnnnn nnnnnnnnnn
     6181 nnnnnnnnnn nnnnnnnnnn nnnnnnnnnn nnnnnnnnnn nnnnnnnnna nnnnnnnnnn
     6241 nnnnNNNNNN NNNNNNNNNN NNNNNNNNNN NNNNNNNNNC CTTTGACGTT GGAGTCCACG
     6301 TTCTTTAATA GTGGACTCTT GTTCCAAACT GGAACAACAC TCAACCCTAT CTCGGTCTAT
     6361 TCTTTTGATT TATAAGGGAT TTTGCCGATT TCGGCCTATT GGTTAAAAAA TGAGCTGATT
     6421 TAACAAAAAT TTAACGCGAA TTTTAACAAA ATATTAACGC TTACAATTTC CTGATGCGGT
     6481 ATTTTCTCCT TACGCATCTG TGCGGTATTT CACACCGCAT AGATCGGCAA GTGCACAAAC
     6541 AATACTTAAA TAAATACTAC TCAGTAATAA CCTATTTCTT AGCATTTTTG ACGAAATTTG
     6601 CTATTTTGTT AGAGTCTTTT ACACCATTTG TCTCCACACC TCCGCTTACA TCAACACCAA
     6661 TAACGCCATT TAATCTAAGC GCATCACCAA CATTTTCTGG CGTCAGTCCA CCAGCTAACA
     6721 TAAAATGTAA GCTTTCGGGG CTCTCTTGCC TTCCAACCCA GTCAGAAATC GAGTTCCAAT
     6781 CCAAAAGTTC ACCTGTCCCA CCTGCTTCTG AATCAAACAA GGGAATAAAC GAATGAGGTT
     6841 TCTGTGAAGC TGCACTGAGT AGTATGTTGC AGTCTTTTGG AAATACGAGT CTTTTAATAA
     6901 CTGGCAAACC GAGGAACTCT TGGTATTCTT GCCACGACTC ATCTCCATGC AGTTGGACGA
     6961 TATCAATGCC GTAATCATTG ACCAGAGCCA AAACATCCTC CTTAGGTTGA TTACGAAACA
     7021 CGCCAACCAA GTATTTCGGA GTGCCTGAAC TATTTTTATA TGCTTTTACA AGACTTGAAA
     7081 TTTTCCTTGC AATAACCGGG TCAATTGTTC TCTTTCTATT GGGCACACAT ATAATACCCA
     7141 GCAAGTCAGC ATCGGAATCT AGAGCACATT CTGCGGCCTC TGTGCTCTGC AAGCCGCAAA
     7201 CTTTCACCAA TGGACCAGAA CTACCTGTGA AATTAATAAC AGACATACTC CAAGCTGCCT
     7261 TTGTGTGCTT AATCACGTAT ACTCACGTGC TCAATAGTCA CCAATGCCCT CCCTCTTGGC
     7321 CCTCTCCTTT TCTTTTTTCG ACCGAATTAA TTCTTAATCG GCAAAAAAAG AAAAGCTCCG
     7381 GATCAAGATT GTACGTAAGG TGACAAGCTA TTTTTCAATA AAGAATATCT TCCACTACTG
     7441 CCATCTGGCG TCATAACTGC AAAGTACACA TATATTACGA TGCTGTtCTA TTAAATGCTT
     7501 CCTATATTAT ATATATAGTA ATGTCGTgat cTATGGTGCA CTCTCAGTAC AATCTGCTCT
     7561 GATGCCGCAT AGTTAAGCCA GCCCCGACAC CCGCCAACAC CCGCTGACGC GCCCTGACGG
     7621 GCTTGTCTGC TCCCGGCATC CGCTTACAGA CAAGCTGTGA CCGTCTCCGG GAGCTGCATG
     7681 TGTCAGAGGT TTTCACCGTC ATCACCGAAA CGCGCGAGAC GAAAGGGCCT CGTGATACGC
     7741 CTATTTTTAT AGGTTAATGT CATGATAATA ATGGTTTCTT AGACGGATCG CTTGCCTGTA
     7801 ACTTACACGC GCCTCGTATC TTTTAATGAT GGAATAATTT GGGAATTTAC TCTGTGTTTA
     7861 TTTATTTTTA TGTTTTGTAT TTGGATTTTA GAAAGTAAAT AAAGAAGGTA GAAGAGTTAC
     7921 GGAATGAAGA AAAAAAAATA AACAAAGGTT TAAAAAATTT CAACAAAAAG CGTACTTTAC
     7981 ATATATATTT ATTAGACAAG AAAAGCAGAT TAAATAGATA TACATTCGAT TAACGATAAG
     8041 TAAAATGTAA AATCACAGGA TTTTCGTGTG TGGTCTTCTA CACAGACAAG ATGAAACAAT
     8101 TCGGCATTAA TACCTGAGAG CAGGAAGAGC AAGATAAAAG GTAGTATTTG TTGGCGATCC
     8161 CCCTAGAGTC TTTTACATCT TCGGAAAACA AAAACTATTT TTTCTTTAAT TTCTTTTTTT
     8221 ACTTTCTATT TTTAATTTAT ATATTTATAT TAAAAAATTT AAATTATAAT TATTTTTATA
     8281 GCACGTGAtg aaaaggaccc aggtggcact tttcggggaa atgtgcgcgg aacccctatt
     8341 tgtttatttt tctaaataca ttcaaatatg tatccgctca tgagacaata accctgataa
     8401 atgcttcaat aatattgaaa aaggaagagt atgagtattc aacatttccg tgtcgccctt
     8461 attccctttt ttgcggcatt ttgccttcct gtttttgctc acccagaaac gctggtgaaa
     8521 gtaaaagatg ctgaagatca gttgggtgca cgagtgggtt acatcgaact ggatctcaac
     8581 agcggtaaga tccttgagag ttttcgcccc gaagaacgtt ttccaatgat gagcactttt
     8641 aaagttctgc tatgtggcgc ggtattatcc cgtattgacg ccgggcaaga gcaactcggt
     8701 cgccgcatac actattctca gaatgacttg gttgagtact caccagtcac agaaaagcat
     8761 cttacggatg gcatgacagt aagagaatta tgcagtgctg ccataaccat gagtgataac
     8821 actgcggcca acttacttct gacaacgatc ggaggaccga aggagctaac cgcttttttt
     8881 cacaacatgg gggatcatgt aactcgcctt gatcgttggg aaccggagct gaatgaagcc
     8941 ataccaaacg acgagcgtga caccacgatg cctgtagcaa tggcaacaac gttgcgcaaa
     9001 ctattaactg gcgaactact tactctagct tcccggcaac aattaataga ctggatggag
     9061 gcggataaag ttgcaggacc acttctgcgc tcggcccttc cggctggctg gtttattgct
     9121 gataaatctg gagccggtga gcgtgggtct cgcggtatca ttgcagcact ggggccagat
     9181 ggtaagccct cccgtatcgt agttatctac acgacgggca gtcaggcaac tatggatgaa
     9241 cgaaatagaC AGATCGCTGA GATAGGTGCC TCACTGATTA AGCATTGGTA ACTGTCAGAC
     9301 CAAGTTTACT CATATATACT TTAGATTGAT TTAAAACTTC ATTTTTAATT TAAAAGGATC
     9361 TAGGTGAAGA TCCTTTTTGA TAATCTCATG ACCAAAATCC CTTAACGTGA GTTTTCGTTC
     9421 CACTGAGCGT CAGACCCCGT AGAAAAGATC AAAGGATCTT CTTGAGATCC TTTTTTTCTG
     9481 CGCGTAATCT GCTGCTTGCA AACAAAAAAA CCACCGCTAC CAGCGGTGGT TTGTTTGCCG
     9541 GATCAAGAGC TACCAACTCT TTTTCCGAAG GTAACTGGCT TCAGCAGAGC GCAGATACCA
     9601 AATACTGTTC TTCTAGTGTA GCCGTAGTTA GGCCACCACT TCAAGAACTC TGTAGCACCG
     9661 CCTACATACC TCGCTCTGCT AATCCTGTTA CCAGTGGCTG CTGCCAGTGG CGATAAGTCG
     9721 TGTCTTACCG GGTTGGACTC AAGACGATAG TTACCGGATA AGGCGCAGCG GTCGGGCTGA
     9781 ACGGGGGGTT CGTGCACACA GCCCAGCTTG GAGCGAACGA CCTACACCGA ACTGAGATAC
     9841 CTACAGCGTG AGCTATGAGA AAGCGCCACG CTTCCCGAAG GGAGAAAGGC GGACAGGTAT
     9901 CCGGTAAGCG GCAGGGTCGG AACAGGAGAG CGCACGAGGG AGCTTCCAGG GGGAAACGCC
     9961 TGGTATCTTT ATAGTCCTGT CGGGTTTCGC CACCTCTGAC TTGAGCGTCG ATTTTTGTGA
    10021 TGCTCGTCAG GGGGGCGGAG CCTATGGAAA AACGCCAGCA ACGCGGCCTT TTTACGGTTC
    10081 CTGGCCTTTT GCTGGCCTTT TGCTCACATG TTCTTTCCTG CGTTATCCCC TGATTCTGTG
    10141 GATAACCGTA TTACCGCCTT TGAGTGAGCT GATACCGCTC GCCGCAGCCG AACGACCGAG
    10201 CGCAGCGAGT CAGTGAGCGA GGAAGCGGAA GAGCGCCCAA TACGCAAACC GCCTCTCCCC
    10261 GCGCGTTGGC CGATTCATTA ATGCAGCTGG CACGACAGGT TTCCCGACTG GAAAGCGGGC
    10321 AGTGAGCGCA ACGCAATTAA TGTGAGTTAG CTCACTCATT AGGCACCCCA GGCTTTACAC
    10381 TTTATGCTTC CGGCTCGTAT GTTGTGTGGA ATTGTG  
//
